>Addgene plasmid #47508 | pFYF1548 EMX1 | depositor full sequence | sequence record 67677 | pFYF1548 EMX1 sequence 2279 bps
GACGTCGCTAGCTGTACAAAAAAGCAGGCTTTAAAGGAACCAATTCAGTCGACTGGATCCGGTACCAAGG
TCGGGCAGGAAGAGGGCCTATTTCCCATGATTCCTTCATATTTGCATATACGATACAAGGCTGTTAGAGA
GATAATTAGAATTAATTTGACTGTAAACACAAAGATATTAGTACAAAATACGTGACGTAGAAAGTAATAA
TTTCTTGGGTAGTTTGCAGTTTTAAAATTATGTTTTAAAATGGACTATCATATGCTTACCGTAACTTGAA
AGTATTTCGATTTCTTGGCTTTATATATCTTGTGGAAAGGACGAAACACCGAGTCCGAGCAGAAGAAGAA
GTTTTAGAGCTAGAAATAGCAAGTTAAAATAAGGCTAGTCCGTTATCAACTTGAAAAAGTGGCACCGAGT
CGGTGCTTTTTTTAAGCTTGGGCCGCTCGAGGTACCTCTCTACATATGACATGTGAGCAAAAGGCCAGCA
AAAGGCCAGGAACCGTAAAAAGGCCGCGTTGCTGGCGTTTTTCCATAGGCTCCGCCCCCCTGACGAGCAT
CACAAAAATCGACGCTCAAGTCAGAGGTGGCGAAACCCGACAGGACTATAAAGATACCAGGCGTTTCCCC
CTGGAAGCTCCCTCGTGCGCTCTCCTGTTCCGACCCTGCCGCTTACCGGATACCTGTCCGCCTTTCTCCC
TTCGGGAAGCGTGGCGCTTTCTCATAGCTCACGCTGTAGGTATCTCAGTTCGGTGTAGGTCGTTCGCTCC
AAGCTGGGCTGTGTGCACGAACCCCCCGTTCAGCCCGACCGCTGCGCCTTATCCGGTAACTATCGTCTTG
AGTCCAACCCGGTAAGACACGACTTATCGCCACTGGCAGCAGCCACTGGTAACAGGATTAGCAGAGCGAG
GTATGTAGGCGGTGCTACAGAGTTCTTGAAGTGGTGGCCTAACTACGGCTACACTAGAAGAACAGTATTT
GGTATCTGCGCTCTGCTGAAGCCAGTTACCTTCGGAAAAAGAGTTGGTAGCTCTTGATCCGGCAAACAAA
CCACCGCTGGTAGCGGTGGTTTTTTTGTTTGCAAGCAGCAGATTACGCGCAGAAAAAAAGGATCTCAAGA
AGATCCTTTGATCTTTTCTACGGGGTCTGACGCTCAGTGGAACGAAAACTCACGTTAAGGGATTTTGGTC
ATGAGATTATCAAAAAGGATCTTCACCTAGATCCTTTTAAATTAAAAATGAAGTTTTAAATCAATCTAAA
GTATATATGAGTAAACTTGGTCTGACAGTTACCAATGCTTAATCAGTGAGGCACCTATCTCAGCGATCTG
TCTATTTCGTTCATCCATAGTTGCCTGACTCCCCGTCGTGTAGATAACTACGATACGGGAGGGCTTACCA
TCTGGCCCCAGTGCTGCAATGATACCGCGAGACCCACGCTCACCGGCTCCAGATTTATCAGCAATAAACC
AGCCAGCCGGAAGGGCCGAGCGCAGAAGTGGTCCTGCAACTTTATCCGCCTCCATCCAGTCTATTAATTG
TTGCCGGGAAGCTAGAGTAAGTAGTTCGCCAGTTAATAGTTTGCGCAACGTTGTTGCCATTGCTACAGGC
ATCGTGGTGTCACGCTCGTCGTTTGGTATGGCTTCATTCAGCTCCGGTTCCCAACGATCAAGGCGAGTTA
CATGATCCCCCATGTTGTGCAAAAAAGCGGTTAGCTCCTTCGGTCCTCCGATCGTTGTCAGAAGTAAGTT
GGCCGCAGTGTTATCACTCATGGTTATGGCAGCACTGCATAATTCTCTTACTGTCATGCCATCCGTAAGA
TGCTTTTCTGTGACTGGTGAGTACTCAACCAAGTCATTCTGAGAATAGTGTATGCGGCGACCGAGTTGCT
CTTGCCCGGCGTCAATACGGGATAATACCGCGCCACATAGCAGAACTTTAAAAGTGCTCATCATTGGAAA
ACGTTCTTCGGGGCGAAAACTCTCAAGGATCTTACCGCTGTTGAGATCCAGTTCGATGTAACCCACTCGT
GCACCCAACTGATCTTCAGCATCTTTTACTTTCACCAGCGTTTCTGGGTGAGCAAAAACAGGAAGGCAAA
ATGCCGCAAAAAAGGGAATAAGGGCGACACGGAAATGTTGAATACTCATACTCTTCCTTTTTCAATATTA
TTGAAGCATTTATCAGGGTTATTGTCTCATGAGCGGATACATATTTGAATGTATTTAGAAAAATAAACAA
ATAGGGGTTCCGCGCACATTTCCCCGAAAAGTGCCACCT
Features (pLannotate 1.2.2; 6 found; start..end, strand, type, name):
     13..30      +  protein_bind   attB1 (fragment): mutant version of attB; recombination site for the Gateway® BP reaction BP Clonase™
     82..322     +  promoter       U6 promoter: RNA polymerase III promoter for human U6 snRNA
    351..426     +  misc_RNA       gRNA scaffold: guide RNA scaffold for the Streptococcus pyogenes CRISPR/Cas9 system
    530..1118    -  rep_origin     ori: high-copy-number ColE1/pMB1/pBR322/pUC origin of replication
   1289..2149    -  CDS            AmpR: β-lactamase; bla; confers resistance to ampicillin, carbenicillin, and related antibiotics
   2150..2254    -  promoter       AmpR promoter: bla
