[The description below was written by a language model from this plasmid's Addgene catalogue record and pLannotate feature annotations shown in this document.]
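Description:
pFYF1548 EMX1 is a small (about 2.3 kb) mammalian guide RNA expression plasmid built on the MLM3636 backbone, designed to direct Streptococcus pyogenes Cas9 to a site in the human EMX1 gene. It is maintained in E. coli through a high-copy ColE1/pUC-type origin of replication and selected with ampicillin via a β-lactamase gene driven by its native bla promoter. The plasmid carries no mammalian selection marker, reporter or nuclease gene, so it functions purely as a transiently delivered RNA expression unit.

The payload is a single RNA polymerase III cassette. A human U6 promoter drives transcription of a 20-nucleotide spacer complementary to the EMX1 target, which was cloned between BsmBI sites and sits in the short gap between the promoter and the annotated S. pyogenes gRNA scaffold. The spacer and scaffold are transcribed together as one chimeric single guide RNA, with the scaffold providing the structure bound by Cas9 and the spacer specifying the genomic target. A short attB1 fragment is annotated upstream of the U6 promoter; it appears to be a partial remnant of a Gateway recombination site with no stated role in this construct.

Because Cas9 is not encoded here, the plasmid is meant to be co-transfected into human cells with a separate Cas9 expression vector; the depositor names JDS246, which expresses mammalian codon-optimized S. pyogenes Cas9. According to the record, it was used in work on high-frequency off-target mutagenesis by CRISPR-Cas nucleases in human cells, where EMX1 served as an endogenous target locus for assessing cleavage and specificity.
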