Addgene plasmid #47508: pFYF1548 EMX1
Purpose: human gRNA expression vector targeting EMX1
Depositing lab: Keith Joung. Depositing organization: Massachusetts General Hospital. Publication: High-frequency off-target mutagenesis induced by CRISPR-Cas nucleases in human cells. Fu Y, Foden JA, Khayter C, Maeder ML, Reyon D, Joung JK, Sander JD. Nat Biotechnol. 2013 Jun 23. doi: 10.1038/nbt.2623. PubMed 23792628.
Backbone
  Vector backbone: MLM3636
  Backbone manufacturer: Joung lab (Addgene plasmid #43860)
  Backbone size w/o insert (bp): 2278
  Vector type: Mammalian Expression, CRISPR
Growth in bacteria
  Bacterial resistance: Ampicillin, 100 μg/mL
  Growth temperature: 37°C
  Growth strain: XL1 Blue
  Copy number: Unknown
Gene/Insert
  Gene/Insert name: gRNA-EMX1
  Species: H. sapiens (human)
  Insert size (bp): 20
  Entrez Gene: EMX1
  Promoter: U6
  Cloning method: Restriction Enzyme; 5′ cloning site BsmBI (not destroyed); 3′ cloning site BsmBI (not destroyed)
  Sequencing primers: 5′ hU6-F (5'-GAGGGCCTATTTCCCATGATT-3')
Terms and licenses: Academic/Nonprofit Terms; Industry Terms: Not Available to Industry
Depositor comments: Target site: GAGTCCGAGCAGAAGAAGAA gRNA expression vector targeting human EMX1 for use with JDS246 (Addgene plasmid# 43861--mammalian codon-optimized streptococcus pyogenes Cas9)
How to cite: pFYF1548 EMX1 was a gift from Keith Joung (Addgene plasmid # 47508 ; http://n2t.net/addgene:47508 ; RRID:Addgene_47508)
