>Addgene plasmid #47508 | pFYF1548 EMX1 | addgene partial sequence | sequence record 69832 | hU6-F 5'-GAGGGCCTATTTCCCATGATT-3'
AGGCTGTTAGAGAGATAATTAGAATTAATTTGACTGTAAACACAAAGATATTAGTACAAAATACGTGACG
TAGAAAGTAATAATTTCTTGGGTAGTTTGCAGTTTTAAAATTATGTTTTAAAATGGACTATCATATGCTT
ACCGTAACTTGAAAGTATTTCGATTTCTTGGCTTTATATATCTTGTGGAAAGGACGAAACACCGAGTCCG
AGCAGAAGAAGAAGTTTTAGAGCTAGAAATAGCAAGTTAAAATAAGGCTAGTCCGTTATCAACTTGAAAA
AGTGGCACCGAGTCGGTGCTTTTTTTAAGCTTGGGCCGCTCGAGGTACCTCTCTACATATGACATGTGAG
CAAAAGGCCAGCAAAAGGCCAGGAACCGTAAAAAGGCCGCGTTGCTGGCGTTTTTCCATAGGCTCCGCCC
CCCTGACGAGCATCACAAAAATCGACGCTCAAGTCAGAGGTGGCGAAACCCGACAGGACTATAAAGATAC
CAGGCGTTTCCCCCTGGAAGCTCCCTCGTGCGCTCTCCTGTTCCGACCCTGCCGCTTACCGGATACCTGT
CCGCCTTTCTCCCTTCGGGAAGCGTGGCGCTTTCTCATAGCTCACGCTGTAGGTATCTCAGTTCGGTGTA
GGTCGTTCGCTCCAAGCTGGGCTGTGTGCACGAACCCCCCGTTCAGCCCGACCGCTGCGCCTTATCCGGT
AACTATCGTCTTGAGTCCAACCCGGTAAGACACGACTTATCGCCACTGGCAGCAGCCACTGGTAACAGGA
TTAGCAGAGCGAGGTATGTAGGCGGTGCTACAGAGTTCTTGAAGTGGTGGCCTAACTACGGCTACACTAG
AAGAACAGTATTTGGTATCTGCGCTCTGCTGAAGCCAGTTACCTTCGGAAAAAGAGTTGGTAGCTCTTGA
TCCGGCAAACAAACCACCGCTGGTA
